Addgene plasmid #235165: pCas9-NT
Purpose: Expresses the codon harmonized Streptococcus pyogenes cas9 gene and a NT sgRNA
Depositing lab: Constantinos Patinios. Depositing organization: Vilnius University. Publication: Streamlined and efficient genome editing in Cupriavidus necator H16 using an optimised SIBR-Cas system. Della Valle S, Orsi E, Creutzburg SCA, Jansen LFM, Pentari EN, Beisel CL, Steel H, Nikel PI, Staals RHJ, Claassens NJ, van der Oost J, Huang WE, Patinios C. Trends Biotechnol. 2025 Jun;43(6):1470-1491. doi: 10.1016/j.tibtech.2025.02.006. Epub 2025 Mar 13. PubMed 40087133.
Backbone
  Vector backbone: pBBR1
  Vector type: Bacterial Expression
Growth in bacteria
  Bacterial resistance: Kanamycin, 50 μg/mL
  Growth temperature: 37°C
  Growth strain: DH5alpha
  Copy number: Unknown
Gene/Insert
  Gene/Insert name: SpCas9
Terms and licenses: Academic/Nonprofit Terms; Industry Terms: Not Available to Industry
Depositor comments: Please visit https://doi.org/10.1101/2024.11.24.625072 for bioRxiv preprint.
How to cite: pCas9-NT was a gift from Constantinos Patinios (Addgene plasmid # 235165 ; http://n2t.net/addgene:235165 ; RRID:Addgene_235165)
