[The description below was written by a language model from this plasmid's Addgene catalogue record and pLannotate feature annotations shown in this document.]
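Description:
pCas9-NT is a bacterial expression plasmid of about 7.3 kb built on the broad-host-range pBBR1 replicon. It carries the pBBR1 oriV together with the gene for the pBBR1 Rep protein that this origin requires (annotated as a fragment spanning the numbering origin of the circular sequence). This lets it replicate in E. coli cloning strains such as DH5alpha as well as in other Gram-negative hosts. Selection is by kanamycin resistance, conferred by the aphA1 (nptI) aminoglycoside phosphotransferase gene. Copy number is not recorded.

The payload consists of two expression units in the same orientation. The first places a codon-harmonized Streptococcus pyogenes cas9 coding sequence, fused at its C terminus to a 6xHis tag, downstream of a lac UV5 promoter. An rrnB T1 terminator lies upstream of that promoter on the opposite strand. The second unit uses another lac UV5 promoter to drive a single guide RNA made up of a spacer followed by the S. pyogenes gRNA scaffold. According to the catalogue entry this guide is "NT", presumably non-targeting, so the expressed Cas9–sgRNA complex would not be expected to cleave the host chromosome. The feature table does not annotate a lac repressor gene or a terminator after either cassette.

The associated publication concerns genome editing in Cupriavidus necator H16 with an optimised SIBR-Cas system. In that context the plasmid most plausibly serves as a control alongside targeting constructs, for example to gauge transformation efficiency or the burden of Cas9 expression, although the record does not state its specific role.
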