Features (pLannotate 1.2.2; 9 found; start..end, strand, type, name):
    318..1089    -  rep_origin     pBBR1 oriV: replication origin of the broad-host-range plasmid pBBR1 from Bordetella bronchiseptica; requires the pBBR1 Rep protein for replication
   1204..1290    -  terminator     rrnB T1 terminator: Escherichia coli rrnB; transcription terminator T1 from the E. coli rrnB gene
   1334..1364    +  promoter       lac UV5 promoter: E. coli lac promoter with an "up" mutation
   1432..5535    +  CDS            cas9: CAS9_STRP1 - Also known as csn1 From Streptococcus pyogenes serotype M1.
   5536..5553    +  CDS            6xHis: 6xHis affinity tag
   5632..5662    +  promoter       lac UV5 promoter: E. coli lac promoter with an "up" mutation
   5698..5773    +  misc_RNA       gRNA scaffold: guide RNA scaffold for the Streptococcus pyogenes CRISPR/Cas9 system
   6058..6870    +  CDS            aphA1: KKA1_ECOLX - Also known as nptI. Protein inferred from homology: Swiss-Prot protein existence level 3. Resistance to kanamycin and structurally-related aminoglycosides, including amikacin. From Escherichia coli.
   6945..317     -  CDS            pBBR1 Rep (fragment) (across the origin): replication protein for the broad-host-range plasmid pBBR1 from Bordetella bronchiseptica
>Addgene plasmid #235165 | pCas9-NT | addgene full sequence | sequence record 483778 | Addgene NGS Result
TCATTGACCACGTAGGCCGACACGGTGCCGGGGCCGTTGAGCTTCACGACGGAGATCCAGCGCTCGGCCA
CCAAGTCCTTGACTGCGTATTGGACCGTCCGCAAAGAACGTCCGATGAGCTTGGAAAGTGTTTTCTGGCT
GACCACCACGGCGTTCTGGTGGCCCATCTGCGCCACGAGGTGATGCAGCAGCATTGCCGCCGTGGGTTTC
CTCGCAATAAGCCCGGCCCACGCCTCATGCGCTTTGCGTTCCGTTTGCACCCAGTGACCGGGCTTGTTCT
TGGCTTGAATGCCGATTTCTCTGGACTGCGTGGCCATGCTTATCTCCATGCGGTAGGGGTGCCGCACGGT
TGCGGCACCATGCGCAATCAGCTGCAACTTTTCGGCAGCGCGACAACAATTATGCGTTGCGTAAAAGTGG
CAGTCAATTACAGATTTTCTTTAACCTACGCAATGAGCTATTGCGGGGGGTGCCGCAATGAGCTGTTGCG
TACCCCCCTTTTTTAAGTTGTTGATTTTTAAGTCTTTCGCATTTCGCCCTATATCTAGTTCTTTGGTGCC
CAAAGAAGGGCACCCCTGCGGGGTTCCCCCACGCCTTCGGCGCGGCTCCCCCTCCGGCAAAAAGTGGCCC
CTCCGGGGCTTGTTGATCGACTGCGCGGCCTTCGGCCTTGCCCAAGGTGGCGCTGCCCCCTTGGAACCCC
CGCACTCGCCGCCGTGAGGCTCGGGGGGCAGGCGGGCGGGCTTCGCCCTTCGACTGCCCCCACTCGCATA
GGCTTGGGTCGTTCCAGGCGCGTCAAGGCCAAGCCGCTGCGCGGTCGCTGCGCGAGCCTTGACCCGCCTT
CCACTTGGTGTCCAACCGGCAAGCGAAGCGCGCAGGCCGCAGGCCGGAGGCTTTTCCCCAGAGAAAATTA
AAAAAATTGATGGGGCAAGGCCGCAGGCCGCGCAGTTGGAGCCGGTGGGTATGTGGTCGAAGGCTGGGTA
GCCGGTGGGCAATCCCTGTGGTCAAGCTCGTGGGCAGGCGCAGCCTGTCCATCAGCTTGTCCAGCAGGGT
TGTCCACGGGCCGAGCGAAGCGAGCCAGCCGGTGGCCGCTCGCGGCCATCGTCCACATATCCACGGGCTG
GCAAGGGAGCGCAGCGACCGCGCAGGGCGAAGCCCGGAGAGCAAGCCCGTAGGGGGGGCGCGCCCAGCTG
TCTAGGGCGGCGGATTTGTCCTACTCAGGAGAGCGTTCACCGACAAACAACAGATAAAACGAAAGGCCCA
GTCTTTCGACTGAGCCTTTCGTTTTATTTGATGCCTTTAATTAAAGCGGATAACAATTTCACACAGGAGG
CCGTTTACACTTTATGCTTCCGGCTCGTATAATGTGTGGGGAAACCACAACGGTTTCCCTCTAGAAATAA
TTTTGTTTAACTATAAGAAGGAGATATACATATGGACAAAAAGTACTCGATTGGGCTCGACATCGGGACC
AACTCCGTTGGGTGGGCTGTTATCACCGACGAGTACAAAGTCCCTTCGAAGAAATTTAAAGTCTTGGGGA
ACACCGATCGTCATAGCATCAAGAAGAACCTTATTGGAGCGCTTCTCTTCGATAGCGGGGAAACCGCTGA
GGCTACCCGGTTGAAGCGAACCGCGCGGAGGAGGTACACCCGGCGAAAAAACCGGATCTGCTACCTTCAG
GAAATCTTCTCGAACGAAATGGCTAAGGTTGACGACAGCTTTTTCCACCGTCTTGAGGAATCGTTCCTTG
TTGAGGAGGATAAAAAACACGAGCGGCACCCCATCTTCGGGAACATTGTTGACGAGGTCGCGTACCACGA
AAAGTACCCCACCATCTACCACTTGCGTAAGAAGCTTGTTGACTCGACCGACAAGGCTGACCTTCGTCTC
ATCTACCTTGCACTCGCTCACATGATCAAATTCCGGGGGCACTTCCTTATCGAAGGGGACCTCAACCCCG
ACAACAGCGACGTTGATAAGCTTTTCATCCAGCTTGTTCAGACGTACAACCAGCTCTTCGAGGAGAACCC
CATCAACGCTAGCGGGGTTGACGCGAAGGCTATCCTTTCGGCTCGTCTTAGCAAGTCGAGGCGTCTCGAG
AACTTGATCGCGCAGTTGCCTGGGGAAAAAAAGAACGGGCTCTTCGGAAACTTGATCGCGCTTTCGCTTG
GGCTTACGCCCAACTTCAAGTCGAACTTCGACCTTGCTGAGGACGCGAAGCTCCAGCTTTCGAAGGACAC
CTACGACGACGACCTCGACAACCTCCTTGCTCAGATCGGGGACCAGTACGCGGACCTTTTCCTTGCTGCG
AAAAACCTCTCGGACGCGATCCTCCTTTCGGACATCCTTAGGGTTAACACCGAGATTACCAAAGCGCCTC
TTTCGGCGTCGATGATCAAGCGTTACGACGAGCACCACCAGGATCTTACCCTTCTCAAGGCGCTCGTCCG
TCAGCAGCTTCCCGAGAAATACAAGGAGATCTTCTTCGACCAGTCGAAGAACGGGTACGCTGGGTACATC
GACGGAGGGGCGTCCCAGGAGGAGTTCTACAAGTTCATCAAGCCCATCCTCGAGAAGATGGACGGGACCG
AAGAGCTCCTTGTTAAGCTTAACCGGGAGGACCTTTTGCGTAAACAGCGAACGTTCGATAACGGGTCGAT
CCCTCACCAGATCCATCTTGGGGAATTGCACGCGATCCTTAGGAGGCAGGAGGATTTCTACCCCTTCCTC
AAGGATAACCGGGAAAAAATCGAGAAGATCCTTACCTTCCGTATCCCCTACTACGTCGGGCCCCTTGCTC
GGGGGAACAGCCGGTTCGCTTGGATGACCCGAAAATCGGAGGAGACCATCACGCCCTGGAACTTCGAGGA
GGTCGTTGACAAGGGGGCGTCGGCGCAGTCGTTCATCGAGCGTATGACCAACTTCGACAAGAACCTTCCC
AACGAGAAGGTTCTTCCCAAGCACAGCCTTCTTTACGAATACTTCACGGTCTACAACGAGCTTACCAAAG
TTAAGTACGTCACCGAGGGGATGCGTAAGCCCGCTTTCCTTTCGGGGGAGCAGAAAAAGGCAATCGTCGA
CCTCTTGTTTAAGACCAACCGTAAGGTTACGGTCAAACAGCTCAAGGAGGACTACTTTAAGAAGATTGAG
TGCTTCGACAGCGTCGAGATCTCGGGGGTCGAGGACAGGTTCAACGCGTCGCTCGGGACGTACCACGACC
TTCTTAAGATCATCAAGGACAAGGACTTCCTTGACAACGAGGAGAACGAGGACATCCTCGAAGACATCGT
CCTCACCCTTACGCTCTTCGAGGACAGGGAAATGATCGAAGAGAGGCTTAAGACCTACGCGCATTTGTTC
GACGACAAAGTTATGAAGCAGCTTAAGCGGCGTCGGTACACCGGGTGGGGGCGGCTTTCGCGTAAGCTTA
TCAACGGGATCAGGGACAAACAGTCGGGGAAGACCATTCTCGACTTCCTTAAGTCGGACGGGTTCGCAAA
CCGTAACTTCATGCAGTTGATCCACGACGACAGCCTTACCTTCAAGGAGGATATCCAGAAGGCTCAGGTT
TCGGGGCAGGGGGACAGCCTCCACGAGCACATCGCTAACCTCGCGGGGTCCCCCGCGATCAAGAAGGGGA
TCCTCCAGACCGTTAAGGTCGTCGACGAGCTTGTTAAGGTTATGGGACGACACAAACCCGAGAACATCGT
CATCGAGATGGCTCGGGAGAACCAGACCACCCAGAAAGGGCAGAAGAACTCCCGTGAACGGATGAAGCGT
ATCGAGGAGGGGATCAAGGAGCTCGGGAGCCAGATCCTTAAGGAACACCCCGTCGAGAACACCCAGCTTC
AGAACGAGAAATTGTACTTGTACTACTTGCAGAACGGGAGGGATATGTACGTTGATCAGGAGCTCGACAT
CAACCGGCTCAGCGACTACGACGTTGACCATATCGTCCCCCAGAGCTTTCTTAAGGATGACTCGATTGAT
AACAAAGTTCTCACGCGGTCGGACAAGAACCGGGGGAAGTCCGACAACGTCCCCAGCGAGGAGGTTGTTA
AGAAAATGAAGAACTACTGGAGGCAGCTTCTTAACGCAAAACTCATCACCCAGCGGAAATTCGACAACCT
CACGAAGGCGGAGCGGGGGGGGCTTAGCGAGCTTGACAAGGCGGGGTTCATCAAGCGTCAGCTTGTCGAG
ACCCGTCAGATCACCAAACACGTTGCTCAGATCCTTGACAGCCGTATGAACACCAAGTACGACGAGAACG
ACAAGCTTATCCGTGAAGTCAAGGTTATCACGCTCAAGTCGAAGCTCGTCTCGGATTTTCGTAAGGACTT
TCAGTTTTACAAGGTTCGGGAAATCAACAACTACCACCACGCACACGACGCTTACCTTAACGCAGTTGTC
GGGACCGCGCTTATCAAAAAGTACCCCAAGCTTGAGTCCGAATTCGTTTACGGGGACTACAAGGTCTACG
ACGTCCGGAAGATGATCGCGAAATCGGAACAGGAGATTGGGAAGGCTACGGCTAAGTACTTTTTCTACTC
GAACATCATGAACTTTTTTAAGACCGAGATCACCCTTGCTAACGGGGAAATCCGTAAGCGTCCCCTTATC
GAGACCAACGGAGAGACCGGGGAGATCGTTTGGGACAAGGGACGTGACTTCGCAACCGTTCGTAAGGTTC
TTTCCATGCCTCAGGTTAACATCGTTAAAAAGACCGAGGTTCAGACCGGGGGGTTTTCCAAAGAATCGAT
CCTCCCCAAGAGGAACTCCGATAAACTTATCGCGCGGAAGAAGGATTGGGACCCCAAGAAGTACGGGGGG
TTCGACAGCCCCACGGTTGCGTACTCGGTTCTTGTTGTCGCGAAAGTTGAGAAGGGAAAGTCCAAAAAAC
TCAAGTCCGTCAAGGAACTCCTTGGAATCACCATCATGGAGAGGAGCTCCTTCGAGAAGAACCCTATCGA
TTTCCTCGAGGCGAAGGGGTACAAAGAGGTCAAGAAGGATCTCATCATCAAGCTTCCCAAGTACAGCCTT
TTCGAACTCGAGAACGGGCGGAAGCGAATGTTGGCGAGCGCAGGGGAGCTCCAGAAGGGGAACGAATTGG
CGTTGCCCTCCAAGTACGTTAACTTCCTCTACCTCGCGAGCCACTACGAGAAACTTAAAGGGAGCCCCGA
GGACAACGAGCAGAAGCAGCTTTTCGTTGAACAGCACAAACACTACCTCGACGAAATCATCGAACAGATC
AGCGAGTTCTCGAAACGGGTCATCCTCGCTGACGCAAACCTCGACAAGGTCCTTAGCGCTTACAACAAGC
ACAGGGATAAGCCCATTCGGGAGCAGGCTGAGAACATCATCCACCTCTTCACGCTTACGAACCTTGGGGC
GCCTGCGGCGTTCAAGTACTTCGACACCACCATCGACCGGAAGCGTTACACGTCGACCAAGGAGGTCCTC
GACGCAACCCTTATCCACCAGTCCATCACCGGGCTTTACGAGACCCGTATCGACCTTAGCCAGCTTGGGG
GGGATCACCATCACCATCACCATTAGCGGCCGCATAATGATGTGTTATCATTGATGCGAGGTCGCCTATA
CCTCCCCGCTTCGGCGGGGTTTTTTCCCGGGTTTACACTTTATGCTTCCGGCTCGTATAATGGATGGCAG
GTGCCCCAACCCTACCCACCTGCTAGAGTTTTAGAGCTAGAAATAGCAAGTTAAAATAAGGCTAGTCCGT
TATCAACTTGAAAAAGTGGCACCGAGTCGGTGCTTTGATCCGGTGGATGACCTTTTGAATGACCTTTAAT
AGATTATATTACTAATTAATTGGGGACCCTAGAGGTCCCCTTTTTTATTTTAAAAATTTTTTCACAAAAC
GGTTTACAAGCATAAAGCTTGCTCAATCAATCACCGTCGACCTCGTCTCCCCGCTTCGGCGGGGTTTTTT
CCTAGGTTGTGTCTCAAAATCTCTGATGTTACATTGCACAAGATAAAAATATATCATCATGAACAATAAA
ACTGTCTGCTTACATAAACAGTAATACAAGGGGTGTTATGAGCCATATTCAGCGTGAAACGAGCTGTAGC
CGTCCGCGTCTGAACAGCAACATGGATGCGGATCTGTATGGCTATAAATGGGCGCGTGATAACGTGGGTC
AGAGCGGCGCGACCATTTATCGTCTGTATGGCAAACCGGATGCGCCGGAACTGTTTCTGAAACATGGCAA
AGGCAGCGTGGCGAACGATGTGACCGATGAAATGGTGCGTCTGAACTGGCTGACCGAATTTATGCCGCTG
CCGACCATTAAACATTTTATTCGCACCCCGGATGATGCGTGGCTGCTGACCACCGCGATTCCGGGCAAAA
CCGCGTTTCAGGTGCTGGAAGAATATCCGGATAGCGGCGAAAACATTGTGGATGCGCTGGCCGTGTTTCT
GCGTCGTCTGCATAGCATTCCGGTGTGCAACTGCCCGTTTAACAGCGATCGTGTGTTTCGTCTGGCCCAG
GCGCAGAGCCGTATGAACAACGGCCTGGTGGATGCGAGCGATTTTGATGATGAACGTAACGGCTGGCCGG
TGGAACAGGTGTGGAAAGAAATGCATAAACTGCTGCCGTTTAGCCCGGATAGCGTGGTGACCCACGGCGA
TTTTAGCCTGGATAACCTGATTTTCGATGAAGGCAAACTGATTGGCTGCATTGATGTGGGCCGTGTGGGC
ATTGCGGATCGTTATCAGGATCTGGCCATTCTGTGGAACTGCCTGGGCGAATTTAGCCCGAGCCTGCAAA
AACGTCTGTTTCAGAAATATGGCATTGATAATCCGGATATGAACAAACTGCAATTTCATCTGATGCTGGA
TGAATTTTTCTAATAATTAATTGGACCGCGGTCCGAGAGACGCATGGCAGTATCTCAGACTGTGTATCGG
CACGTCTCACTACTTACCGGCGCGGCAGCGTTACCCGTGTCGGCGGCTCCAACGGCTCGCCATCGTCCAG
AAAACACGGCTCATCGGGCATCGGCAGGCGCTGCTGCCCGCGCCGTTCCCATTCCTCCGTTTCGGTCAAG
GCTGGCAGGTCTGGTTCCATGCCCGGAATGCCGGGCTGGCTGGGCGGCTCCTCGCCGGGGCCGGTCGGTA
GTTGCTGCTCGCCCGGATACAGGGTCGGGATGCGGCGCAGGTCGCCATGCCCCAACAGCGATTCGTCCTG
GTCGTCGTGATCAACCACCACGGCGGCACTGAACACCGACAGGCGCAACTGGTCGCGGGGCTGGCCCCAC
GCCACGCGG
